>Addgene plasmid #193689 | pLX304 YAP1 | addgene full sequence | sequence record 380262 | Addgene NGS Result
GTATTGGGCGCTCTTCCGCTTCCTCGCTCACTGACTCGCTGCGCTCGGTCGTTCGGCTGCGGCGAGCGGT
ATCAGCTCACTCAAAGGCGGTAATACGGTTATCCACAGAATCAGGGGATAACGCAGGAAAGAACATGTGA
GCAAAAGGCCAGCAAAAGGCCAGGAACCGTAAAAAGGCCGCGTTGCTGGCGTTTTTCCATAGGCTCCGCC
CCCCTGACGAGCATCACAAAAATCGACGCTCAAGTCAGAGGTGGCGAAACCCGACAGGACTATAAAGATA
CCAGGCGTTTCCCCCTGGAAGCTCCCTCGTGCGCTCTCCTGTTCCGACCCTGCCGCTTACCGGATACCTG
TCCGCCTTTCTCCCTTCGGGAAGCGTGGCGCTTTCTCATAGCTCACGCTGTAGGTATCTCAGTTCGGTGT
AGGTCGTTCGCTCCAAGCTGGGCTGTGTGCACGAACCCCCCGTTCAGCCCGACCGCTGCGCCTTATCCGG
TAACTATCGTCTTGAGTCCAACCCGGTAAGACACGACTTATCGCCACTGGCAGCAGCCACTGGTAACAGG
ATTAGCAGAGCGAGGTATGTAGGCGGTGCTACAGAGTTCTTGAAGTGGTGGCCTAACTACGGCTACACTA
GAAGAACAGTATTTGGTATCTGCGCTCTGCTGAAGCCAGTTACCTTCGGAAAAAGAGTTGGTAGCTCTTG
ATCCGGCAAACAAACCACCGCTGGTAGCGGTGGTTTTTTTGTTTGCAAGCAGCAGATTACGCGCAGAAAA
AAAGGATCTCAAGAAGATCCTTTGATCTTTTCTACGGGGTCTGACGCTCAGTGGAACGAAAACTCACGTT
AAGGGATTTTGGTCATGAGATTATCAAAAAGGATCTTCACCTAGATCCTTTTAAATTAAAAATGAAGTTT
TAAATCAATCTAAAGTATATATGAGTAAACTTGGTCTGACAGTTACCAATGCTTAATCAGTGAGGCACCT
ATCTCAGCGATCTGTCTATTTCGTTCATCCATAGTTGCCTGACTCCCCGTCGTGTAGATAACTACGATAC
GGGAGGGCTTACCATCTGGCCCCAGTGCTGCAATGATACCGCGAGACCCACGCTCACCGGCTCCAGATTT
ATCAGCAATAAACCAGCCAGCCGGAAGGGCCGAGCGCAGAAGTGGTCCTGCAACTTTATCCGCCTCCATC
CAGTCTATTAATTGTTGCCGGGAAGCTAGAGTAAGTAGTTCGCCAGTTAATAGTTTGCGCAACGTTGTTG
CCATTGCTACAGGCATCGTGGTGTCACGCTCGTCGTTTGGTATGGCTTCATTCAGCTCCGGTTCCCAACG
ATCAAGGCGAGTTACATGATCCCCCATGTTGTGCAAAAAAGCGGTTAGCTCCTTCGGTCCTCCGATCGTT
GTCAGAAGTAAGTTGGCCGCAGTGTTATCACTCATGGTTATGGCAGCACTGCATAATTCTCTTACTGTCA
TGCCATCCGTAAGATGCTTTTCTGTGACTGGTGAGTACTCAACCAAGTCATTCTGAGAATAGTGTATGCG
GCGACCGAGTTGCTCTTGCCCGGCGTCAATACGGGATAATACCGCGCCACATAGCAGAACTTTAAAAGTG
CTCATCATTGGAAAACGTTCTTCGGGGCGAAAACTCTCAAGGATCTTACCGCTGTTGAGATCCAGTTCGA
TGTAACCCACTCGTGCACCCAACTGATCTTCAGCATCTTTTACTTTCACCAGCGTTTCTGGGTGAGCAAA
AACAGGAAGGCAAAATGCCGCAAAAAAGGGAATAAGGGCGACACGGAAATGTTGAATACTCATACTCTTC
CTTTTTCAATATTATTGAAGCATTTATCAGGGTTATTGTCTCATGAGCGGATACATATTTGAATGTATTT
AGAAAAATAAACAAATAGGGGTTCCGCGCACATTTCCCCGAAAAGTGCCACCTAAATTGTAAGCGTTAAT
ATTTTGTTAAAATTCGCGTTAAATTTTTGTTAAATCAGCTCATTTTTTAACCAATAGGCCGAAATCGGCA
AAATCCCTTATAAATCAAAAGAATAGACCGAGATAGGGT
[37 nt withheld, positions 2070-2106]
AAAGAACGTGGACTCCAACGTCAAAGG
[49 nt withheld, positions 2134-2182]
T
[91 nt withheld, positions 2184-2274]
G
[124 nt withheld, positions 2276-2399]
CCCATTCGCCATTCAGGCTGCGCAACTGTTGGGAAGGGCGATCGGTGCGGGCCTCTTCGCTATTACGCCA
GCTGGCGAAAGGGGGATGTGCTGCAAGGCGATTAAGTTGGGTAACGCCAGGGTTTTCCCAGTCACGACGT
TGTAAAACGACGGCCAGTGAGCGCGCGTAATACGACTCACTATAGGGCGAATTGGGTACGTCCCTAGGCC
TCCAAAAAAGCCTCCTCACTACTTCTGGAATAGCTCAGAGGCCGAGGCGGCCTCGGCCTCTGCATAAATA
AAAAAAATTAGTCAGCCATGGGGCGGAGAATGGGCGGAACTGGGCGGAGTTAGGGGCGGGATGGGCGGAG
TTAGGGGCGGGATAGCTAGAGCCAGACATGATAAGATACATTGATGAGTTTGGACAAACCACAACTAGAA
TGCAGTGAAAAAAATGCTTTATTTGTGAAATTTGTGATGCTATTGCTTTATTTGTAACCATTATAAGCTG
CAATAAACAAGTTCCTCTCACTCTCTGATATTCATTTCTTTGCAAGTTATAAATACTGAATAATAAGATG
ACATGAACTACTATACGTACTGCTAGAGATTTTCCACACTGACTAAAAGGGTCTGAGGGATCTCTAGTTA
CCAGAGTCACACAACAGACGGGCACACACTACTTGAAGCACTCAAGGCAAGCTTTATTGAGGCTTAAGCA
GTGGGTTCCCTAGTTAGCCAGAGAGCTCCCAGGCTCAGATCTGGTCTAACCAGAGAGACCCAGTACAAGC
AAAAAGCAGATCTTGTCTTCGTTGGGAGTGAATTAGCCCTTCCAGTCCCCCCTTTTCTTTTAAAAAGTGG
CTAAGATCTACAGCTGCCTTGTAAGTCATTGGTCTTAAAGTCGACGCGGGGAGGCGGCCCAAAGGGAGAT
CCGACTCGTCTGAGGGCGAAGGCGAAGACGCGGAAGAGGCCGCAGAGCCGGCAGCAGGCCGCGGGAAGGA
AGGTCCGCTGGATTGAGGGCCGAAGGGACGTAGCAGAAGGACGTCCCGCGCAGAATCCAGGTGGCAACAC
AGGCGAGCAGCCAAGGAAAGGACGATGATTTCCCCGACAACACCACGGAATTGTCAGTGCCCAACAGCCG
AGCCCCTGTCCAGCAGCGGGCAAGGCAGGCGGCGATGAGTTCCGCCGTGGCAATAGGGAGGGGGAAAGCG
AAAGTCCCGGAAAGGAGCTGACAGGTGGTGGCAATGCCCCAACCAGTGGGGGTTGCGTCAGCAAACACAG
TGCACACCACGCCACGTTGCCTGACAACGGGCCACAACTCCTCATAAAGAGACAGCAACCAGGATTTATA
CAAGGAGGAGAAAATGAAAGCCATACGGGAAGCAATAGCATGATACAAAGGCATTAAAGCAGCGTATCCA
CATAGCGTAAAAGGAGCAACATAGTTAAGAATACCAGTCAATCTTTCACAAATTTTGTAATCCAGAGGTT
GATTGTCGACTTAACGCGCCACCGGTTAGCGCTAGCTCATTACTACGTAGAATCGAGACCGAGGAGAGGG
TTAGGGATAGGCTTACCAACCACTTTGTACAAGAAAGTTGGGGGTGGTAACCATGTAAGAAAGCTTTCTT
TATCTAGCTTGGTGGCAGCCAAAACAGACTCCATGTCATTAAGGATGTCAGAACTCAAAGCTTCCTGCAG
ACTTGGCATCAGCTCCTCTCCTTCTATGTTCATTCCATCTCCTTCCAGTGTTCCAAGGTCCACATTTGTC
CCAGGAATGGCTTCAAGGTAGTCTGGGAAACGGTTCTGCTGTGAGGGCAGGGTGCTTTGGTTGATAGTAT
CACCTGTATCCATCTCATCCACACTGTTCAGGAAGTCATCTGGGGTTCGAGGGACACTGTAGCTGCTCAT
GCTTAGTCCACTGTCTGTACTCTCATCTCGAGAGTGATAGGTGCCACTGTTAAGGAAAGGATCTGAGCTA
TTGGTCGTCATTGTTCTCAATTCCTGAGACATCCCGGGAGAAGACACTGGATTTTGAGTCCCACCATCCT
GCTCCAGTGTTGGTAACTGGCTACGCAGGGCTAACTCCTGACATTTTGGAGAATTTGCTGTGCTGGGATT
GATATTCCGCATTGCCTGCCGAAGCAGTTCTTGCTGTTTCAGCCGCAGCCTCTCCTTCTCCATCTGCAGT
TGCTGCAGTCGCATCTGTTGCTGCTGGTTGGAGTTGCTGCCACCCATGACGCCTCCCTGTGGGCTCTGGG
GAGCCAGGGGTGGTGGCTGTTTCACTGGAGCACTCTGACTGATTCTCTGGTTCATGGCAAAACGAGGGTC
AAGCCTTGGGTCTAGCCAAGAGGTGGTCTTGTTCTTATGGTTTATATAGTAAATTTCTCCATCCTGAGTC
ATGGCTTGTTCCCATCCATCAGGAAGAGGACCTGAAGCCGAGTTCATCATATTCTGCTGCACTGGTGGAC
TGGTGGGGGCTGTGACGTTCATCTGGGACAGCATGGCCTTCCTGGGGTCCTGCCATGTTGTTGTCTGATC
GATGTGATTTAAGAAGTATCTCTGACCAGAAGATGTCTTTGCCATCTCCCAACCTGCTGGCAGAGGTACA
TCATCAGGTATCTCAAAAGAAGACTGTCGAAGATGCTGAGCTGTGGGTGTAGCTGCTGGGCCAGAGACTA
CTCCAGTGGGGGTCAGTGTCCCAGGAGAAACAGCTCCCAACTGCAGAGAAGCTGGAGAGGAATGAGCTCG
AACATGCTGTGGAGTCAGGGCTCCTGCAGTGCCTGCATCAGTACTGGCCTGTCGGGAGTGGGATTTGGGC
TCCGGCGGCTTGAAGAAGGAGTCGGGCAGCTTCCGGAGCCTCATGGGCACGGTCTGGGGCACGTTGGCCG
TCTTGGGGTTCATGACGGCGTTGAAGAGCGCCTCCAGGTCGGTCTCCGAGTCCCCGCGGACGTGCACGAT
CTGATGCCCGGCGGGGGGTGCCTGCGGCGCCGCCTGGGTCGCCGCGGGTGCCGGTTGCCCGGGTCCGGAC
GGCGGGCCCTGCCCCTGCGGGGGCTGCGAAGGCGGCTGCCCTTGGCCCTGGGGGGCCGGTTGAGGCGGCG
GCTGCTGCCCGGGATCCATGCCAACTTTTTTGTACAAACTTGTTGATCCCGACAGTTAGCCAGAGAGCTC
TGCTTATATAGACCTCCCACCGTACACGCCTACCGCCCATTTGCGTCAATGGGGCGGAGTTGTTACGACA
TTTTGGAAAGTCCCGTTGATTTTGGTGCCAAAACAAACTCCCATTGACGTCAATGGGGTGGAGACTTGGA
AATCCCCGTGAGTCAAACCGCTATCCACGCCCATTGATGTACTGCCAAAACCGCATCACCATGGTAATAG
CGATGACTAATACGTAGATGTACTGCCAAGTAGGAAAGTCCCATAAGGTCATGTACTGGGCATAATGCCA
GGCGGGCCATTTACCGTCATTGACGTCAATAGGGGGCGTACTTGGCATATGATACACTTGATGTACTGCC
AAGTGGGCAGTTTACCGTAAATACTCCACCCATTGACGTCAATGGAAAGTCCCTATTGGCGTTACTATGG
GAACATACGTCATTATTGACGTCAATGGGCGGGGGTCGTTGGGCGGTCAGCCAGGCGGGCCATTTACCGT
AAGTTATGTAACGCGGAACTCCATATATGGGCTATGAACTAATGACCCCGTAATTGATTACTATTAATAA
CCCCGGGCCCCCTCGAGCCGGCGCCAAAGTGGATCTCTGCTGTCCCTGTAATAAACCCGAAAATTTTGAA
TTTTTGTAATTTGTTTTTGTAATTCTTTAGTTTGTATGTCTGTTGCTATTATGTCTACTATTCTTTCCCC
TGCACTGTACCCCCCAATCCCCCCTTTTCTTTTAAAATTGTGGATGAATACTGCCATTTGTCTCAAGATC
TAGAATTCTTACTACTGCAGCTGCAGGCCCTCCCACACATAACCAGAGGGCAGCAATTCACGAATCCCAA
CTGCCGTCGGCTGTCCATCACTGTCCTTCACTATGGCTTTGATCCCAGGATGCAGATCGAGAAGCACCTG
TCGGCACCGTCCGCAGGGGCTCAAGATGCCCCTGTTCTCATTTCCGATCGCGACGATACAAGTCAGGTTG
CCAGCTGCCGCAGCAGCAGCAGTGCCCAGCACCACGAGTTCTGCACAAGGTCCCCCAGTAAAATGATATA
CATTGACACCAGTGAAGATGCGGCCGTCGCTAGAGAGAGCTGCGCTGGCGACGCTGTAGTCTTCAGAGAT
GGGGATGCTGTTGATTGTAGCCGTTGCTCTTTCAATGAGGGTGGATTCTTCTTGAGACAAAGGCTTGGCC
ATGGTGGTACCCCCTGGGGAGAGAGGTCGGTGATTCGGTCAACGAGGGAGCCGACTGCCGACGTGCGCTC
CGGAGGCTTGCAGAATGCGGAACACCGCGCGGGCAGGAACAGGGCCCACACTACCGCCCCACACCCCGCC
TCCCGCACCGCCCCTTCCCGGCCGCTGCTCTCGGCGCGCCCTGCTGAGCAGCCGCTATTGGCCACAGCCC
ATCGCGGTCGGCGCGCTGCCATTGCTCCCTGGCGCTGTCCGTCTGCGAGGGTACTAGTGAGACGTGCGGC
TTCCGTTTGTCACGTCCGGCACGCCGCGAACCGCAAGGAACCTTCCCGACTTAGGGGCGGAGCAGGAAGC
GTCGCCGGGGGGCCCACAAGGGTAGCGGCGAAGATCCGGGTGACGCTGCGAACGGACGTGAAGAATGTGC
GAGACCCAGGGTCGGCGCCGCTGCGTTTCCCGGAACCACGCCCAGAGCAGCCGCGTCCCTGCGCAAACCC
AGGGCTGCCTTGGAAAAGGCGCAAGGGTCCCCTCGGGGTTGGGAGGTGGGTCTGAAACGATAATGGTGAA
TATCCCTGCCTAACTCTATTCACTATAGAAAGTACAGCAAAAACTATTCTTAAACCTACCAAGCCTCCTA
CTATCATTATGAATAATTTTATATACCACAGCCAATTTGTTATGTTAAACCAATTCCACAAACTTGCCCA
TTTATCTAATTCCAATAATTCTTGTTCATTCTTTTCTTGCTGGTTTTGCGATTCTTCAATTAAGGAGTGT
ATTAAGCTTGTGTAATTGTTAATTTCTCTGTCCCACTCCATCCAGGTCGTGTGATTCCAAATCTGTTCCA
GAGATTTATTACTCCAACTAGCATTCCAAGGCACAGCAGTGGTGCAAATGAGTTTTCCAGAGCAACCCCA
AATCCCCAGGAGCTGTTGATCCTTTAGGTATCTTTCCACAGCCAGGATTCTTGCCTGGAGCTGCTTGATG
CCCCAGACTGTGAGTTGCAACAGATGCTGTTGCGCCTCAATAGCCCTCAGCAAATTGTTCTGCTGCTGCA
CTATACCAGACAATAATTGTCTGGCCTGTACCGTCAGCGTCATTGACGCTGCGCCCATAGTGCTTCCTGC
TGCTCCCAAGAACCCAAGGAACAAAGCTCCTATTCCCACTGCTCTTTTTTCTCTCTGCACCACTCTTCTC
TTTGCCTTGGTGGGTGCTACTCCTAATGGTTCAATTTTTACTACTTTATATTTATATAATTCACTTCTCC
AATTGTCCCTCATATCTCCTCCTCCAGGTCTGAAGATCAGCGGCCGCTTGCTGTGCGGTGGTCTTACTTT
TGTTTTGCTCTTCCTCTATCTTGTCTAAAGCTTCCTTGGTGTCTTTTATCTCTATCCTTTGATGCACACA
ATAGAGGGTTGCTACTGTATTATATAATGATCTAAGTTCTTCTGATCCTGTCTGAAGGGATGGTTGTAGC
TGTCCCAGTATTTGTCTACAGCCTTCTGATGTTTCTAACAGGCCAGGATTAACTGCGAATCGTTCTAGCT
CCCTGCTTGCCCATACTATATGTTTTAATTTATATTTTTTCTTTCCCCCTGGCCTTAACCGAATTTTTTC
CCATCGCGATCTAATTCTCCCCCGCTTAATACTGACGCTCTCGCACCCATCTCTCTCCTTCTAGCCTCCG
CTAGTCAAAATTTTTGGCGTACTCACCAGTCGCCGCCCCTCGCCTCTTGCCGTGCGCGCTTCAGCAAGCC
GAGTCCTGCGTCGAGAGAGCTCCTCTGGTTTCCCTTTCGCTTTCAAGTCCCTGTTCGGGCGCCACTGCTA
GAGATTTTCCACACTGACTAAAAGGGTCTGAGGGATCTCTAGTTACCAGAGTCACACAACAGACGGGCAC
ACACTACTTGAAGCACTCAAGGCAAGCTTTATTGAGGCTTAAGCAGTGGGTTCCCTAGTTAGCCAGAGAG
CTCCCAGGCTCAGATCTGGTCTAACCAGAGAGACCCGTTTATGTATCGAGCTAGGCACTTAAATACAATA
TCTCTGCAATGCGGCAATTCAGTGGTTCGTCCAATCCATGTCAGACCCGTCTGTTGCCTTCCTAATAAGG
CACGATCGTACCACCTTACTTCCACCAATCGGCATGCACGGTGCTTTTTCTCTCCTTGTAAGGCATGTTG
CTAACTCATCGTTACCATGTTGCAAGACTACAAGAGTATTGCATAAGACTACATTAAGCTTGCAGCTCCA
GCTTTTGTTCCCTTTAGTGAGGGTTAATTGCGCGCTTGGCGTAATCATGGTCATAGCTGTTTCCTGTGTG
AAATTGTTATCCGCTCACAATTCCACACAACATACGAGCCGGAAGCATAAAGTGTAAAGCCTGGGGTGCC
TAATGAGTGAGCTAACTCACATTAATTGCGTTGCGCTCACTGCCCGCTTTCCAGTCGGGAAACCTGTCGT
GCCAGCTGCATTAATGAATCGGCCAACGCGCGGGGAGAGGCGGTTTGC
Features (pLannotate 1.2.2; 31 found; start..end, strand, type, name):
    194..782     -  rep_origin     ori: high-copy-number ColE1/pMB1/pBR322/pUC origin of replication
    953..1813    -  CDS            AmpR: β-lactamase; bla; confers resistance to ampicillin, carbenicillin, and related antibiotics
   1814..1918    -  promoter       AmpR promoter: bla
   1971..2399    -  rep_origin     f1 ori (sequence partly withheld): f1 bacteriophage origin of replication; arrow indicates direction of (+) strand synthesis
   2404..2559    -  CDS            lacZα (fragment): LacZα fragment of β-galactosidase; lacZ fragment
   2567..2585    +  promoter       T7 promoter: promoter for bacteriophage T7 RNA polymerase
   2606..2741    -  rep_origin     SV40 ori: SV40 origin of replication
   2781..2902    -  polyA_signal   SV40 poly(A) signal: SV40 polyadenylation signal
   2980..3213    -  LTR            3' LTR (ΔU3): self-inactivating 3' long terminal repeat (LTR) from HIV-1
   3215..3234    -  misc_feature   cPPT/CTS (fragment): central polypurine tract and central termination sequence of HIV-1
   3285..3873    -  misc_feature   WPRE: woodchuck hepatitis virus posttranscriptional regulatory element
   3915..3956    -  CDS            V5 tag: epitope tag from simian virus 5
   3958..3981    +  protein_bind   attB2: mutant version of attB; recombination site for the Gateway® BP reaction BP Clonase™
   3987..5498    -  CDS            YAP1: YAP1_HUMAN - Also known as YAP65. Experimental evidence at protein level: Swiss-Prot protein existence level 1. [Isoform 3]: Activates the C-terminal fragment (CTF) of ERBB4 (isoform 3). From Homo sapiens (Human).
   5504..5521    -  protein_bind   attB1 (fragment): mutant version of attB; core recombination site for the Gateway® BP reaction BP Clonase™
   5545..5748    -  promoter       CMV promoter: human cytomegalovirus (CMV) immediate early promoter
   5749..6052    -  enhancer       CMV enhancer: human cytomegalovirus immediate early enhancer
   6169..6286    -  misc_feature   cPPT/CTS: central polypurine tract and central termination sequence of HIV-1
   6346..6741    -  CDS            BSD: blasticidin S deaminase; Aspergillus terreus BSD; confers resistance to blasticidin
   6753..7253    -  promoter       hPGK promoter: human phosphoglycerate kinase 1 promoter
   7254..7280    -  CDS            Rev (fragment): human immunodeficiency virus 1 (HIV-1) Rev protein; rev; enhances nuclear export of unspliced and incompletely spliced viral mRNAs
   7657..7890    -  misc_feature   RRE: The Rev response element (RRE) of HIV-1 allows for Rev-dependent mRNA export from the nucleus to the cytoplasm.
   8036..8399    -  CDS            HIV-1 gag (fragment): gag protein from human immunodeficiency virus 1; gag
   8383..8508    -  misc_feature   HIV-1 Ψ: packaging signal of human immunodeficiency virus type 1
   8555..8735    -  LTR            5' LTR (truncated): truncated 5' long terminal repeat (LTR) from HIV-1
   8736..8962    -  promoter       RSV promoter: Rous sarcoma virus enhancer/promoter
   8990..9008    -  promoter       T3 promoter: promoter for bacteriophage T3 RNA polymerase
   9053..9069    -  protein_bind   lac operator: The lac repressor binds to the lac operator to inhibit transcription in E. coli. This inhibition can be relieved by adding lactose or isopropyl-β-D-thiogalactopyranoside (IPTG). lac repressor encoded by lacI
   9077..9107    -  promoter       lac promoter: promoter for the E. coli lac operon
   9122..9143    -  protein_bind   CAP binding site: CAP binding activates transcription in the presence of cAMP. E. coli catabolite activator protein
   9156..11      -  CDS            lacI (fragment) (across the origin): lac repressor; lacI; The lac repressor binds to the lac operator to inhibit transcription in E. coli. This inhibition can be relieved by adding lactose or isopropyl-β-D-thiogalactopyranoside (IPTG).
