[The description below was written by a language model from this plasmid's Addgene catalogue record and pLannotate feature annotations shown in this document.]
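Description:
pLX304 YAP1 is a 9.2 kb lentiviral expression plasmid for constitutive expression of human YAP1 in mammalian cells. It is built on the pLX304 Gateway destination backbone, and the open reading frame comes from a Broad Institute ORF clone collection. In bacteria it replicates from a high-copy ColE1/pUC-type origin and is selected with ampicillin through the β-lactamase gene. An f1 origin, lac promoter/operator remnants, and T7 and T3 promoters are carried over from the parental cloning vector.

The viral portion has a third-generation, self-inactivating layout. An RSV promoter fused to a truncated HIV-1 5' LTR drives Tat-independent production of the genomic RNA in packaging cells. This is followed by the Ψ packaging signal with a partial gag sequence, the Rev response element for nuclear export of the unspliced transcript, a cPPT/CTS element that aids nuclear import of the reverse-transcribed genome, and a ΔU3 3' LTR that disables LTR promoter activity after integration.

Two expression units sit between the LTRs. A human PGK promoter drives blasticidin S deaminase, which allows blasticidin selection of transduced cells. The CMV enhancer/promoter drives the YAP1 coding sequence, which is flanked by attB1 and attB2 sites left by Gateway recombination. A V5 epitope tag lies immediately downstream of attB2 and would give a C-terminal fusion for antibody detection if the ORF lacks a stop codon, which the record does not confirm. A WPRE after the cassette enhances transcript stability and expression, and an SV40 poly(A) signal and SV40 origin lie beyond the 3' LTR.

The plasmid is used to make stable YAP1-overexpressing cell lines, and the associated work addressed cell survival and tumorigenesis.
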