Addgene plasmid #193689: pLX304 YAP1
Purpose: Constitutive lentiviral expression of YAP1
Depositing lab: William Hahn. Depositing organization: Dana-Farber Cancer Institute. Publication: YAP1 and PRDM14 converge to promote cell survival and tumorigenesis. Kim M, Ly SH, Xie Y, Duronio GN, Ford-Roshon D, Hwang JH, Sulahian R, Rennhack JP, So J, Gjoerup O, Talamas JA, Grandclaudon M, Long HW, Doench JG, Sethi NS, Giannakis M, Hahn WC. Dev Cell. 2022 Jan 24;57(2):212-227.e8. doi: 10.1016/j.devcel.2021.12.006. Epub 2022 Jan 5. PubMed 34990589.
Backbone
  Vector backbone: pLX304
  Vector type: Lentiviral
Growth in bacteria
  Bacterial resistance: Ampicillin, 100 μg/mL
  Growth temperature: 37°C
  Growth strain: NEB Stable
  Copy number: High Copy
Gene/Insert
  Gene/Insert name: YAP1
  Species: H. sapiens (human)
  Entrez Gene: YAP1 (a.k.a. COB1, YAP, YAP-1, YAP2, YAP65, YKI)
  Cloning method: Gateway Cloning
  Sequencing primers: 5′ CMV-F; 3′ WPRE-R
Resource information
  A portion of this plasmid was derived from a plasmid made by: Broad Institute (GPP)
Terms and licenses: Academic/Nonprofit Terms; Industry Terms: Not Available to Industry
Depositor comments: Clone ID: ccsbBroad304_07601
How to cite: pLX304 YAP1 was a gift from William Hahn (Addgene plasmid # 193689 ; http://n2t.net/addgene:193689 ; RRID:Addgene_193689)
